Addgene plasmid #121737: IO401: pMVP (R4-R3) eYFP open
Purpose: pMVP R4-R3 entry plasmid, contains eYFP (no stop codon) for 3- or 4-component MultiSite Gateway Pro assembly
Depositing lab: Christopher Newgard. Depositing organization: Duke University. Publication: Creation of versatile cloning platforms for transgene expression and dCas9-based epigenome editing. Haldeman JM, Conway AE, Arlotto ME, Slentz DH, Muoio DM, Becker TC, Newgard CB. Nucleic Acids Res. 2018 Dec 27. pii: 5264291. doi: 10.1093/nar/gky1286. PubMed 30590691.
Backbone
  Vector backbone: pDONR221 P4r-P3r
  Backbone manufacturer: Invitrogen
  Backbone size w/o insert (bp): 2664
  Vector type: Synthetic Biology ; pMVP Gateway Entry Plasmid
Growth in bacteria
  Bacterial resistance: Kanamycin, 50 μg/mL
  Growth temperature: 37°C
  Growth strain: DH5alpha
  Copy number: High Copy
Gene/Insert
  Gene/Insert name: eYFP (open)
  Species: Synthetic
  Insert size (bp): 720
  Cloning method: Gateway Cloning
  Sequencing primers: 5′ M13F; 3′ M13R
Terms and licenses: Academic/Nonprofit Terms; Industry Terms: Not Available to Industry
How to cite: IO401: pMVP (R4-R3) eYFP open was a gift from Christopher Newgard (Addgene plasmid # 121737 ; http://n2t.net/addgene:121737 ; RRID:Addgene_121737)
