[The description below was written by a language model from this plasmid's Addgene catalogue record and the feature table of its GenBank file.]
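Description:
IO401: pMVP (R4-R3) eYFP open is a MultiSite Gateway Pro entry plasmid from the pMVP modular cloning platform, built by Gateway recombination into the Invitrogen pDONR221 P4r-P3r donor backbone. The 3,384 bp circular plasmid is maintained in E. coli at high copy through a ColE1/pUC-type origin of replication and is selected with kanamycin via the aph(3')-Ia aminoglycoside phosphotransferase gene. As is typical for pDONR-derived vectors, rrnB T2 and T1 transcription terminators sit upstream of the recombination cassette to insulate the insert from read-through transcription. M13 forward and reverse primer sites flank the cassette for sequence verification, and a T7 promoter lies just downstream of it in the reverse orientation.

The payload is a mammalian codon-optimized enhanced YFP coding sequence of about 720 bp, flanked by attR4 and attR3 recombination sites. "Open" indicates that the reading frame lacks a stop codon, so translation can continue from eYFP across the recombination junction into whatever module is placed downstream, allowing the fluorescent protein to act as an N-terminal or internal fusion partner. The plasmid has no eukaryotic promoter or polyadenylation signal of its own. It is a donor module rather than an expression vector, and those elements must be supplied by other entry plasmids and the destination vector. In an LR Clonase reaction, the attR4 and attR3 sites pair with matching attL sites on neighbouring entry clones, fixing eYFP in a defined position and orientation within a 3- or 4-component assembly. The record places it within a toolkit for building customized transgene expression and dCas9-based epigenome editing constructs.
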