LOCUS       Exported 3384 bp ds-DNA circular SYN 13-MAY-2021
DEFINITION  pMVP R4-R3 entry plasmid, contains eYFP (no stop codon) for 3- or
            4-component MultiSite Gateway Pro assembly.
ACCESSION   .
VERSION     .
KEYWORDS    IO401: pMVP (R4-R3) eYFP open
SOURCE      synthetic DNA construct
  ORGANISM  synthetic DNA construct
REFERENCE   1 (bases 1 to 3384)
  AUTHORS   Haldeman JM, Conway AE, Arlotto ME, Slentz DH, Muoio DM, Becker TC,
            Newgard CB
  TITLE     Creation of versatile cloning platforms for transgene expression and
            dCas9-based epigenome editing.
  JOURNAL   Nucleic Acids Res. 2018 Dec 27. pii: 5264291. doi:
            10.1093/nar/gky1286.
  PUBMED    30590691
REFERENCE   2 (bases 1 to 3384)
  AUTHORS   .
  TITLE     Direct Submission
  JOURNAL   Exported May 13, 2021 from SnapGene Server 1.1.58
            http://www.snapgene.com
FEATURES             Location/Qualifiers
     source          1..3384
                     /organism="synthetic DNA construct"
                     /mol_type="other DNA"
     primer_bind     92..109
                     /label=L4440
                     /note="L4440 vector, forward primer"
     terminator      268..295
                     /label=rrnB T2 terminator
                     /note="transcription terminator T2 from the E. coli rrnB
                     gene"
     terminator      387..473
                     /gene="Escherichia coli rrnB"
                     /label=rrnB T1 terminator
                     /note="transcription terminator T1 from the E. coli rrnB
                     gene"
     primer_bind     522..544
                     /label=M13/pUC Forward
                     /note="In lacZ gene"
     primer_bind     536..553
                     /label=M13 Forward
                     /note="In lacZ gene. Also called M13-F20 or M13 (-21)
                     Forward"
     primer_bind     537..553
                     /label=M13 fwd
                     /note="common sequencing primer, one of multiple similar
                     variants"
     protein_bind    complement(603..727)
                     /gene="mutant version of attR"
                     /label=attR4
                     /bound_moiety="LR Clonase(TM)"
                     /note="recombination site for the Gateway(R) LR reaction"
     CDS             729..1445
                     /codon_start=1
                     /product="enhanced YFP"
                     /label=EYFP
                     /note="mammalian codon-optimized"
                     /translation="MVSKGEELFTGVVPILVELDGDVNGHKFSVSGEGEGDATYGKLTL
                     KFICTTGKLPVPWPTLVTTFGYGLQCFARYPDHMKQHDFFKSAMPEGYVQERTIFFKDD
                     GNYKTRAEVKFEGDTLVNRIELKGIDFKEDGNILGHKLEYNYNSHNVYIMADKQKNGIK
                     VNFKIRHNIEDGSVQLADHYQQNTPIGDGPVLLPDNHYLSYQSALSKDPNEKRDHMVLL
                     EFVTAAGITLGMDELYK"
     primer_bind     complement(774..795)
                     /label=EGFP-N
                     /note="EGFP, reverse primer"
     primer_bind     complement(1035..1054)
                     /label=EXFP-R
                     /note="For distinguishing EGFP variants, reverse primer"
     primer_bind     1382..1403
                     /label=EGFP-C
                     /note="EGFP, forward primer"
     protein_bind    1447..1570
                     /gene="mutant version of attR"
                     /label=attR3
                     /bound_moiety="LR Clonase(TM)"
                     /note="recombination site for the Gateway(R) LR reaction"
     primer_bind     complement(1625..1644)
                     /label=T7
                     /note="T7 promoter, forward primer"
     promoter        complement(1626..1644)
                     /label=T7 promoter
                     /note="promoter for bacteriophage T7 RNA polymerase"
     primer_bind     complement(1649..1665)
                     /label=M13 rev
                     /note="common sequencing primer, one of multiple similar
                     variants"
     primer_bind     complement(1649..1665)
                     /label=M13 Reverse
                     /note="In lacZ gene. Also called M13-rev"
     primer_bind     complement(1767..1786)
                     /label=pENTR-R
                     /note="pENTR vectors, reverse primer"
     CDS             1778..2587
                     /codon_start=1
                     /gene="aph(3')-Ia"
                     /product="aminoglycoside phosphotransferase"
                     /label=KanR
                     /note="confers resistance to kanamycin in bacteria or G418
                     (Geneticin(R)) in eukaryotes"
                     /translation="MSHIQRETSRPRLNSNMDADLYGYKWARDNVGQSGATIYRLYGKP
                     DAPELFLKHGKGSVANDVTDEMVRLNWLTEFMPLPTIKHFIRTPDDAWLLTTAIPGKTA
                     FQVLEEYPDSGENIVDALAVFLRRLHSIPVCNCPFNSDRVFRLAQAQSRMNNGLVDASD
                     FDDERNGWPVEQVWKEMHKLLPFSPDSVVTHGDFSLDNLIFDEGKLIGCIDVGRVGIAD
                     RYQDLAILWNCLGEFSPSLQKRLFQKYGIDNPDMNKLQFHLMLDEFF"
     primer_bind     complement(1845..1864)
                     /label=Kan-R
                     /note="Kanamycin resistance gene, reverse primer"
     rep_origin      2734..3322
                     /direction=RIGHT
                     /label=ori
                     /note="high-copy-number ColE1/pMB1/pBR322/pUC origin of
                     replication"
     primer_bind     3223..3242
                     /label=pBR322ori-F
                     /note="pBR322 origin, forward primer"
ORIGIN
        1 ctttcctgcg ttatcccctg attctgtgga taaccgtatt accgcctttg agtgagctga
       61 taccgctcgc cgcagccgaa cgaccgagcg cagcgagtca gtgagcgagg aagcggaaga
      121 gcgcccaata cgcaaaccgc ctctccccgc gcgttggccg attcattaat gcagctggca
      181 cgacaggttt cccgactgga aagcgggcag tgagcgcaac gcaattaata cgcgtaccgc
      241 tagccaggaa gagtttgtag aaacgcaaaa aggccatccg tcaggatggc cttctgctta
      301 gtttgatgcc tggcagttta tggcgggcgt cctgcccgcc accctccggg ccgttgcttc
      361 acaacgttca aatccgctcc cggcggattt gtcctactca ggagagcgtt caccgacaaa
      421 caacagataa aacgaaaggc ccagtcttcc gactgagcct ttcgttttat ttgatgcctg
      481 gcagttccct actctcgcgt taacgctagc atggatgttt tcccagtcac gacgttgtaa
      541 aacgacggcc agtcttaagc tcgggcccct acaggtcact aataccatct aagtagttga
      601 ttcatagtga ctggatatgt tgtgttttac agtattatgt agtctgtttt ttatgcaaaa
      661 tctaatttaa tatattgata tttatatcat tttacgtttc tcgttcaact tttctataca
      721 aagttgccat ggtgagcaag ggcgaggagc tgttcaccgg ggtggtgccc atcctggtcg
      781 agctggacgg cgacgtaaac ggccacaagt tcagcgtgtc cggcgagggc gagggcgatg
      841 ccacctacgg caagctgacc ctgaagttca tctgcaccac cggcaagctg cccgtgccct
      901 ggcccaccct cgtgaccacc ttcggctacg gcctgcagtg cttcgcccgc taccccgacc
      961 acatgaagca gcacgacttc ttcaagtccg ccatgcccga aggctacgtc caggagcgca
     1021 ccatcttctt caaggacgac ggcaactaca agacccgcgc cgaggtgaag ttcgagggcg
     1081 acaccctggt gaaccgcatc gagctgaagg gcatcgactt caaggaggac ggcaacatcc
     1141 tggggcacaa gctggagtac aactacaaca gccacaacgt ctatatcatg gccgacaagc
     1201 agaagaacgg catcaaggtg aacttcaaga tccgccacaa catcgaggac ggcagcgtgc
     1261 agctcgccga ccactaccag cagaacaccc ccatcggcga cggccccgtg ctgctgcccg
     1321 acaaccacta cctgagctac cagtccgccc tgagcaaaga ccccaacgag aagcgcgatc
     1381 acatggtcct gctggagttc gtgaccgccg ccgggatcac tctcggcatg gacgagctgt
     1441 acaagacaac tttgtataat aaagttgaac gagaaacgta aaatgatata aatatcaata
     1501 tattaaatta gattttgcat aaaaaacaga ctacataata ctgtaaaaca caacatatcc
     1561 agtcactatg aatcaactac ttagatggta ttagtgacct gtactgcagg gcggccgcga
     1621 tatcccctat agtgagtcgt attacatggt catagctgtt tcctggcagc tctggcccgt
     1681 gtctcaaaat ctctgatgtt acattgcaca agataaaaat atatcatcat gaacaataaa
     1741 actgtctgct tacataaaca gtaatacaag gggtgttatg agccatattc aacgggaaac
     1801 gtcgaggccg cgattaaatt ccaacatgga tgctgattta tatgggtata aatgggctcg
     1861 cgataatgtc gggcaatcag gtgcgacaat ctatcgcttg tatgggaagc ccgatgcgcc
     1921 agagttgttt ctgaaacatg gcaaaggtag cgttgccaat gatgttacag atgagatggt
     1981 cagactaaac tggctgacgg aatttatgcc tcttccgacc atcaagcatt ttatccgtac
     2041 tcctgatgat gcatggttac tcaccactgc gatccccgga aaaacagcat tccaggtatt
     2101 agaagaatat cctgattcag gtgaaaatat tgttgatgcg ctggcagtgt tcctgcgccg
     2161 gttgcattcg attcctgttt gtaattgtcc ttttaacagc gatcgcgtat ttcgtctcgc
     2221 tcaggcgcaa tcacgaatga ataacggttt ggttgatgcg agtgattttg atgacgagcg
     2281 taatggctgg cctgttgaac aagtctggaa agaaatgcat aaacttttgc cattctcacc
     2341 ggattcagtc gtcactcatg gtgatttctc acttgataac cttatttttg acgaggggaa
     2401 attaataggt tgtattgatg ttggacgagt cggaatcgca gaccgatacc aggatcttgc
     2461 catcctatgg aactgcctcg gtgagttttc tccttcatta cagaaacggc tttttcaaaa
     2521 atatggtatt gataatcctg atatgaataa attgcagttt catttgatgc tcgatgagtt
     2581 tttctaatca gaattggtta attggttgta acactggcag agcattacgc tgacttgacg
     2641 ggacggcgca agctcatgac caaaatccct taacgtgagt tacgcgtcgt tccactgagc
     2701 gtcagacccc gtagaaaaga tcaaaggatc ttcttgagat cctttttttc tgcgcgtaat
     2761 ctgctgcttg caaacaaaaa aaccaccgct accagcggtg gtttgtttgc cggatcaaga
     2821 gctaccaact ctttttccga aggtaactgg cttcagcaga gcgcagatac caaatactgt
     2881 tcttctagtg tagccgtagt taggccacca cttcaagaac tctgtagcac cgcctacata
     2941 cctcgctctg ctaatcctgt taccagtggc tgctgccagt ggcgataagt cgtgtcttac
     3001 cgggttggac tcaagacgat agttaccgga taaggcgcag cggtcgggct gaacgggggg
     3061 ttcgtgcaca cagcccagct tggagcgaac gacctacacc gaactgagat acctacagcg
     3121 tgagctatga gaaagcgcca cgcttcccga agggagaaag gcggacaggt atccggtaag
     3181 cggcagggtc ggaacaggag agcgcacgag ggagcttcca gggggaaacg cctggtatct
     3241 ttatagtcct gtcgggtttc gccacctctg acttgagcgt cgatttttgt gatgctcgtc
     3301 aggggggcgg agcctatgga aaaacgccag caacgcggcc tttttacggt tcctggcctt
     3361 ttgctggcct tttgctcaca tgtt
//
